Addgene plasmid #120661: Smp_089670-Cd4-bio-His
Purpose: Expression of recombinant S. mansoni protein
Depositing lab: Gavin Wright. Depositing organization: Wellcome Sanger Institute. Publication: A library of cell-surface and secreted proteins from Schistosoma mansoni identifies early serological markers of infection. Cécile Crosnier, Anna V. Protasio, Gabriel Rinaldi, Shona Wilson, Matthew Berriman, Gavin J. Wright. bioRXiv 10.1101/593616.
Backbone
  Vector backbone: pTT3
  Backbone manufacturer: Yves Durocher, NRC
  Backbone size w/o insert (bp): 6686
  Vector type: Mammalian Expression
Growth in bacteria
  Bacterial resistance: Ampicillin, 100 μg/mL
  Growth temperature: 37°C
  Growth strain: DH5alpha
  Copy number: High Copy
Gene/Insert
  Gene/Insert name: Smp_089670
  Species: Schistosoma mansoni
  Insert size (bp): 6328
  Entrez Gene: Smp_089670 (a.k.a. Smp_089670)
  Promoter: CMV
  Tag / fusion protein: ratCd4(d3+4)-bio-6His (C terminal on backbone)
  Cloning method: Restriction Enzyme; 5′ cloning site NotI (not destroyed); 3′ cloning site AscI (not destroyed)
Terms and licenses: Academic/Nonprofit Terms; Industry Terms: Not Available to Industry
How to cite: Smp_089670-Cd4-bio-His was a gift from Gavin Wright (Addgene plasmid # 120661 ; http://n2t.net/addgene:120661 ; RRID:Addgene_120661)
