[The description below was written by a language model from this plasmid's Addgene catalogue record and pLannotate feature annotations shown in this document.]
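Description:
Smp_089670-Cd4-bio-His is a mammalian expression plasmid built on the pTT3 backbone for producing a recombinant Schistosoma mansoni protein, Smp_089670, as a tagged product. It comes from a library of S. mansoni cell-surface and secreted proteins assembled to look for serological markers of infection. In bacteria the plasmid is maintained through a high-copy ColE1/pUC-type origin and selected with ampicillin via the β-lactamase gene. The backbone also carries a large portion of the Epstein-Barr virus oriP element, which in general supports episomal retention of the plasmid in cells that supply EBNA1. This feature suits the vector to high-yield transient transfection.

Expression is driven by the CMV enhancer and promoter, which span the numbering origin of the circular 13,014 nt sequence. Downstream lie adenovirus-derived leader and splice sequences and a chimeric intron fragment, elements that typically improve transcript processing. The short hit to adenoviral terminal protein on the opposite strand most likely reflects this leader region rather than a real coding unit. A fragment of the mouse immunoglobulin heavy chain signal sequence is annotated just upstream of the insert, consistent with routing the product into the secretory pathway. The roughly 6.3 kb Smp_089670 insert was cloned between retained NotI and AscI sites. It is fused at its C terminus to rat Cd4 domains 3 and 4, followed according to the catalogue entry by a biotinylation ("bio") sequence and a 6xHis tag. Only the Cd4 portion of this tag is annotated in the feature table. A rabbit β-globin polyadenylation signal ends the transcript. The tiny BlpR, bla(M) and lacI matches appear to be incidental or vestigial fragments. The tag supports purification through the His tag and capture of the biotinylated protein, for instance in screening against sera.
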