Features (pLannotate 1.2.2; 18 found; start..end, strand, type, name):
      2..201     +  promoter       CMV promoter: human cytomegalovirus (CMV) immediate early promoter
    269..307     +  misc_feature   Ad SA (fragment): adenovirus major late transcript splice acceptor (Friedrich and Soriano, 1991)
    340..549     -  CDS            PTP (fragment): TERM_ADE02 - Experimental evidence at protein level: Swiss-Prot protein existence level 1. Protein covalently bound to the viral DNA that acts as a primer for viral genomic replication by DNA strand displacement. Assembles on the viral origin of replication in an initiation complex with viral polymerase, DBP, host NFIA and host POU2F1/OCT1. During initiation, the polymerase covalently couples the first dCTP with Ser- 580 of pTP. The terminal protein stimulates the template activity over 20 fold compared to protein-free templates. Neo-synthesized viral genomes are linked to two preterminal prot
    580..669     +  intron         chimeric intron (fragment): chimera between introns from adenovirus and immunoglobulin heavy chain genes
    688..734     +  CDS            IgH signal sequence (fragment): signal sequence from the mouse immunoglobulin heavy chain variable region
   1649..1666    +  CDS            BlpR (fragment): phosphinothricin acetyltransferase; Streptomyces hygroscopicus bar; confers resistance to bialophos or phosphinothricin
   7141..7701    +  CDS            Cd4 (fragment): CD4_RAT - Experimental evidence at protein level: Swiss-Prot protein existence level 1. Integral membrane glycoprotein that plays an essential role in the immune response and serves multiple functions in responses against both external and internal offenses. In T-cells, functions primarily as a coreceptor for MHC class II molecule:peptide complex. The antigens presented by class II peptides are derived from extracellular proteins while class I peptides are derived from cytosolic proteins. Interacts simultaneously with the T-cell receptor (TCR) and the MHC class II presented by antigen presenti
   7861..7916    +  polyA_signal   β-globin poly(A) signal: rabbit β-globin polyadenylation signal (Gil and Proudfoot, 1987)
   8430..10111   -  rep_origin     oriP (fragment): Epstein-Barr virus oriP replication origin (Yates et al., 2000)
  10238..10342   +  promoter       AmpR promoter: bla
  10343..11203   +  CDS            AmpR: β-lactamase; bla; confers resistance to ampicillin, carbenicillin, and related antibiotics
  11374..11962   +  rep_origin     ori: high-copy-number ColE1/pMB1/pBR322/pUC origin of replication
  12145..12237   +  CDS            lacI (fragment): lac repressor; lacI; The lac repressor binds to the lac operator to inhibit transcription in E. coli. This inhibition can be relieved by adding lactose or isopropyl-β-D-thiogalactopyranoside (IPTG).
  12250..12271   +  protein_bind   CAP binding site: CAP binding activates transcription in the presence of cAMP. E. coli catabolite activator protein
  12286..12316   +  promoter       lac promoter: promoter for the E. coli lac operon
  12320..12342   +  protein_bind   lac operator (fragment): The lac repressor binds to the lac operator to inhibit transcription in E. coli. This inhibition can be relieved by adding lactose or isopropyl-β-D-thiogalactopyranoside (IPTG). lac repressor encoded by lacI
  12436..12461   -  CDS            bla(M) (fragment): β-lactamase lacking the signal sequence; bla(M); allows cytosolic expression of β-lactamase
  12635..13014   +  enhancer       CMV enhancer: human cytomegalovirus immediate early enhancer
>Addgene plasmid #120661 | Smp_089670-Cd4-bio-His | addgene full sequence | sequence record 234487 | Addgene NGS Result
GTGATGCGGTTTTGGCAGTACACCAATGGGCGTGGATAGCGGTTTGACTCACGGGGATTTCCAAGTCTCC
ACCCCATTGACGTCAATGGGAGTTTGTTTTGGCACCAAAATCAACGGGACTTTCCAAAATGTCGTAATAA
CCCCGCCCCGTTGACGCAAATGGGCGGTAGGCGTGTACGGTGGGAGGTCTATATAAGCAGAGCTCGTTTA
GTGAACCGTCAGATCCTCACTCTCTTCCGCATCGCTGTCTGCGAGGGCCAGCTGTTGGGCTCGCGGTTGA
GGACAAACTCTTCGCGGTCTTTCCAGTACTCTTGGATCGGAAACCCGTCGGCCTCCGAACGGTACTCCGC
CACCGAGGGACCTGAGCGAGTCCGCATCGACCGGATCGGAAAACCTCTCGAGAAAGGCGTCTAACCAGTC
ACAGTCGCAAGGTAGGCTGAGCACCGTGGCGGGCGGCAGCGGGTGGCGGTCGGGGTTGTTTCTGGCGGAG
GTGCTGCTGATGATGTAATTAAAGTAGGCGGTCTTGAGACGGCGGATGGTCGAGGTGAGGTGTGGCAGGC
TTGAGATCCAGCTGTTGGGGTGAGTACTCCCTCTCAAAAGCGGGCATTACTTCTGCGCTAAGATTGTCAG
TTTCCAAAAACGAGGAGGATTTGATATTCACCTGGCCCGATCTGGCCATACACTTGAGTGACAATGACAT
CCACTTTGCCTTTCTCTCCACAGGTGTCCACTCCCAGGTCCAAGTTTGCCACCATGGAGTTTCAGACCCA
GGTACTCATGTCCCTGCTGCTCTGCATGTCTGGTGCGGCCGCCAGCACCGACGTGCACATCACCAGCAGC
AACGAGAACCCCTTCAAGACCGATGTGCAGCAGCTGAACATCACCAACGACAGCAACAACACCGAGACAA
TCAGCAGCACCCTGTACCCCAACGTGACCTACGTGATCCTGCCCACCGGCTTCTACCTGGGCCAGACCAA
CCTGATCACCGTGCGGAGCAGAGAGCCCCGGACCCAGCTGCGGATCAGCATGAACGTGACCGAGCTGCCC
CACGAGATCAACGACCCCGACCAGATCTACTACCTGGAACCCCTGAACACCACCGAGTATTGGTACGGCA
TCGATATCCCTTACGAGATCCCTTTCATCTTCACCCACGAGGACTCTATGTGGGTCAAGCTGATCTTCCA
CTTCACCCACTGCCTGAACAAGACCGACGTGATCCCCACCGACAACGAGTGCACCACCTACAAGACCACC
GAAGTGATCCACAGCATCCAGCTGAAGCAGCCCCCCATGATCATCCTGGGCGAGACAGACAAGCCCATCT
ACAGACCCGGCGAGAACGTGCGGTTCCGGTTCCTGACCCTGAACGTGAACAGCCTGCTGCCCAGAAGCAC
CAGCATCCCCCTGCCCAAGAAGAAGCTGATCATTCACAAGGGCAGCAAGGGCCAGCTGATCGAGATGAAC
AAGCTGGAACTGATGAAGTGGAACAACATCATCTACGACTCCATCGTGATCATCGACCCCATGGACAACC
ACGTGAAGCAGTGGTTCAACATCAGCCCCAACCAGGCCATCAACCTGACCTACCCCATCCTGCACAACGC
CAAAGAGGGCCAGTGGAAGCTGCGGGCCACCGTGCGGCACCACTACATCGAGACAATCGAGTTCACAGTG
AAGCAGTACACCCTGCCTAAGTTCACCGTGTCCCTGGAAACCCCCAGAGTGTTCAACATGGAAAGCGAGT
ACGTGCAGTACAGCGCCTGCGCCAAGTACACCAACGGCCCACCCCTGAAGGGCCACATCCAGAGCATCCT
GTGCGCCTGCACCGACTACATCTGGGACAACCACTTCCACCAGCTGGACGACGAGCAGATCGTGCAGAGC
CTGCTGACCAACCCCAAGTGCCCCAGCGACGGCTACGAGACAAAGACCCGGCCCTGCATCATCATCAACC
AGCCCCTGGCCCCCAACGGCTGCACCAACTTCAACATCTCTACCACCGAGTTCGCCCTGTTCAGCAGCAA
GTACAGCAAGTGGAACCAGATCTCCATCCTGTGCACCCAGGTCATCGAGGACGACACCGGCTCCAAGCTG
TTCAACTGCATCAAGGGCGACCCCATCAAGATGAACCAGCTGAGCCTGCACATCGAGCTGCCTCACGTGT
ACAAGAGCAAGCTGCCCATCACCGGCAAAGTGAAGCTGCTGAACTACGACAAGAACACCAACTACAGCGT
GAAGATCAGCGTGTCCGACCAGAAGTGGGGCTGCTACTGGCAGAACGGCAACACCGACAACCAGCACTAC
CTGAATGTGATCTCCATGAACAGCAACGGCGAGGGCCTGATCTACCTGCCCCCCATCAGCAGCCAGCACA
GCATCAGCGTGGAAGCCGAGCTGCTGCAGAGCAGCGTGTCCAGCACCCGGTCCAGCCTGAACAGCAGCAC
CAGCTCCAACGAAACCACCAGCAACACCACCAACCAGAACAGCCCCCGGAAGCTGACCAACGAGAAGCCC
AGCAGCCTGTACTACTGGCCCCACCGGCCCTGGATCAACGATCACCGGATCATCGACAACGTGGTGCTGC
GGAGCTGGGACAGCATCTCCCAGATCTATCTGCAGCTGTGGCCCCCTCACGACAAAGTGATCACCACCTG
TCCCAACCTCGTGAAGCTGACCCTGCTGAGCAACACCCGGCTGAGCGACAAGGCCATCTTCATCGAGAGC
GTGATCCGGGGCAAGCACCAGAAAATCGTGATCCCTGCCGACAGCATCGACAATGACAACGACTACTGCA
TCGACCGCGACGACGAGCTGGGCCACTACAAGTGCCTGAACTGGAACAGCACCGAGATCGAGTGCCTGCC
CGGCTGGAACGGCGAGAACTGCCTGATCCCCGTGTGCAGCCTGGAATGCAGCAAGAAGGGCGGCTTCTGC
AGCAAGCCCAACCAGTGCCAGTGCAAGACCGGCTGGACCGGCATCACCTGTGACCAGTGCGTGAAGAGAG
AGAATTGCCTGCACGGCAAGTGCCTGCTGGGCAACGACTGCATCTGCGAGCCTGGCTGGGCCGGCTACCT
GTGCGACAGCAAGAAAGTGATCTACGAGAAGATCGAGGATGACAGCGAGACAAACTCCACCGACAGCGTG
ACCGAGGAAATCAACAACGAGGACAGCGAGAAGCACAGCACCATGAACTCCCCCAGCCAGATCAACACCA
AGCCCATCCGGACCCTGTACCAGCGGTACATCCAGTTCAAGATCGACGGCAGCTGGGGCCCCAAGTTCAC
CGCCGTGCTGTACTTCCACAATCAGCACGACGTGACCATCCCCGAGATCATCAGCACCCAGATCACCATC
GAGCAGATTGACAACTGCTCCAGCAACGCCATTGCCCTGGAAAGCAAGAGCAACCACACCAACCTGAAGC
TGAGCAAGAAGATCGCCGACCCCGGCGAGCAGATCAAGATGACAATCATCCCCCAGGGCGTGTCCCAGTG
GATGGAAAAGTCCACCAGCTACGACATGAAGTCCCTGAACTCCAACGGCGACAACAACAACGACAAGGGA
CAGCTGAGCAACGAGCTGTGCTTCGTGCGGATCTCCGACATCAGCCTGGACAACTTCCAGGGCGACAAGA
ACCTGGTCAACCTGAAGTACTTTACCGACAAGCTGATTGAGTTCACCGGCGAGAGCGGCTACCGGCCCCT
GGTGGCCAGCTCCACCCAGGAAGCCTTTCTGGCCGCTGGCTTCCAGCTGGGCAGCACCTACCCCGAGCCC
ACCTTCGTGCACAGAGTGTACCCCTGCCCCTACCTGGCCTACAGCAACGCCCTGCCCGTGGTCATGGACG
ATGCTGTGGGCGACGGCGAGTACAAGTCCAACAGCGAGCACCGGCAGACCATCAGCCTGCGGAAGGGCCT
GCACGACACCATCAAGCCCCGGCTGCGGGACTTCTTCCCAGAAGTCTGGCTGTTCGACGTGATGCCTATC
ACCAACCTGCAGAACAACGACGCCGACGACTACAACGAGAACGACATCGAGAACACCGGCTTCAACGAGA
CAAACAAGCTGAAGGATATCGAGCTGAACCTGACCGTGCCCGATACCATCACCAGCTGGCGGGCCAGCGC
CTACTGCACCACCAAAGAAAACGGCCTGTGGATCGGCGAGCCCCAGATCCTGACCGTGACCATGCCCTTC
TACACCGAGATCACCCTGCCCAAAGAGATGAAGCGGGGCGAGATCCTGCACATCCCCATCAGCGTGTTCG
TGCTGGACCGGAAGTACCTGAACCCTACCGACGACAATTTCAACAAGACAGAGTGCTACGAAACCAGCGT
GCGGATCCAGGTCAACAACAGCGAGTGGCTGATCACAACCAGCAACGAGTTCACCAATTGCCTGTGCTCC
GGCCAGAAAATCACCTACCTCGTGGGCCTGCTGCCTCAGCAGCTGGGCCAGCTCAACGTGACCGTGGAAG
CCTTCGCCATCCGGAACAGCGAGTTCTGCGGCCTGATCCAGACCAACGACAACGGCAACAGCCTGACCTT
CGAGAGCAACAAGACTGAGATGAAGACCAACCAGTCCAAGCTGCTGTCCGACAAGATGATCCGGCAGATC
AATGTGATCCCCGAGGGCATCCAGCAGGAAACCACCCTGAGCGACATCGTGTGCCTGAATGAGCAGCAGA
CCACCAGCACCAGACACTTCCAGTTCACCCTGCCAGACCACATCATCAAGGACAGCTTCCACAGCTACAT
CAGCTACAGCGACGAGGTGCTGGGCCCTGCCCTCGTGAACCTGGACAGCCTGATCCGGCTGCCTACCGGC
TGTGGCGAGCAGAACATGGTGCTGGTCGCCCCCAACGTGTACATCCTGGACTACCTGAAGTCCACCCCCA
ACATCGGCATCAACGACAACAAAGAGAAGTATATCGAGAGCGCCAAGAGCCACATCATCTCCGGCTACTA
CCAGCAGATGAAGTACCGGCGGGACGACGGCTCCTTCAGCGCCTTCGGCAAGAGCGACAAAGAGGGCTCC
ACCTGGCTGACCGCCTTCGTGCTGAGAGTGTTCGCCAAGGCCTACAGACTGCAGCCCAACCTGAGCATCG
ACTGGAACAACCTGTTCAACGGCGCCATCAACTACCTGATCATGCACCAGAACAATGAGAGCGGCTGCTT
CGAGGAATACGGCAAGGTGCTGTACAGCCCCCTGCAGGGCATCAGCGGCACCGACGAGACACAGTGGCGG
AGCATCCTGCTGACAAGCTACGTGTCCAGCGCCCTGCTGGAAATCCAGAGCACCTTCGACAAAGAGAACG
ACGAGAACAAGGTCGACTACCTGCACATCAAGAACTACACCACAGAGATCAAGAATAGCTTCGACGCCGT
GTTCCGGTGCCTGAATACCAAGCTGGTGTCTCTGGACTTCTTCAAAGAAATCCCCACCTCCGTGCTGGTG
CAGCTGAGCTACACCTACACCATCATCAAGCCCAACAACGAGCTGACCGTGAAGCTGCAGAATGAGACAA
TCAACCGGAAGCAGGTCACAAACGACCAGTTCGGCACCAAGATCTTTTGGAGCAGCAACTACTGCGAGAA
CAACATGACCACCCAGAAGAACAAGAACGAGCCCCGGGACCTGGAATCCACCGCCTACGCCTTTCTGATG
CTGAACCAGATGAATCAGTCCGTGTCCGATCTGTTCCCCATCATCCGGTGGATCAGCTCCCAGCAGAAGT
CCAACGGCGGCTTTTACAGCACCCAGGACACCGTGCTGAGCCTGGAAGCCATTGCCGAGTTTGCCAAGCG
GCTGGGCCTGAGCAAGACCCTGGACAGCAACGTGTCCTCCAACGTGCTGTTCATCAGCAACAAGATGTCC
TTCGTGAACTACACCCTGGACGATCTGATCACCAGCGAGAAGAGACAGGTCATCAATCAGATTGAGCTGC
CCAGATACCCCCTGGACGACAACCAGAAGATCATCGACTCCACCTGGGAGCTGAAGTCCAATGAGAGCCA
GACCGACTGCATCCTGGTGCAGAACACCTTCATCTACAACATGCCCGAGAGAGAGGACATCGACAAGAAG
ATCAAGCTGAGCTTCGACCTGGTGCAGCAGAACAAGCTGAGCGACGTGAACTGCAAGCTGGCCACCCTGT
CCATGTGCCTGCAGCTCAACAACATGAAGAACGTGTCCACCATCAGCACCGGCATGCTGCTGATCAGAGT
GACAATGGTCACCGGCTGGGAGCCCATCCTGGAAGAACTGCACAGCCAGCTGGGCTCCGAGGACGAGAGC
CTGAGAAAGTTCACCATGAACGACCAGAACGAGATCTCCCTGTACTTCGACGAGTTCAGCGAGAACGAAA
CCCGGAAAGTGGGCGGCGACTGGACCAAGCTGAAGAGATGCGTGTCCCTGCCCCTGAAGCAGATCCACTA
CGTGGAAAACGCCAAGACCGCCACCATCACAGGCTTCGAGTACTACACCCCCGACGAGTCCGTGACCGTG
ACATACCAGCTGGATGAGTGCCGGCAGGGCTGGAACATCAGCATCGACCACACCACCACCGACGACTTCA
CCGAGTCCATCATGACCACCGACACCTCCATCCAGAATATCACCACCACCCCCCAGATGAAGACACTGTG
CCCCATCTGCATCAACCAGGGCAATCACACCGCCCTGCTGCCCGAGGACATCTTCACCAGCATCTGCAAC
TACACCAATGGCATCTACCTCATCAAGGTGCTCGAGTACAACAACAATACCATGAACGTCACCATCATCC
AGATCCTGCAGTCCCGGTACATCACCTCTTGGAACACCACCATCCTGTTCCCCAACCTGCTGGAATGCTC
CTGCAATATCATCCAGACCCAGCAGAATCTGGTGCTGTTCTTCGACCAGTACACCAATATCTACCAGGGC
GACGCCCAGATCAATCTGAACACCATCGACACCAATGTGACCCTGATCTCCACCAACGACGTGCTGCCCA
ATCTGAAGCTGGCCAATGAGAAATGGCTGACCATGAGCAACAGCACCACCGATGACGACTTCAACTACTA
CGACCTCTTCAACTACAACTGCAAGCGGCTGCCCCTGATCGTGAACTATATCCAGGAAAAGTTCCTGAAC
GGCGCGCCGTCGACCTCCATCACGGCCTATAAGAGTGAGGGGGAGTCAGCGGAGTTCTCCTTCCCACTCA
ACCTTGGAGAGGAAAGCCTGCAGGGAGAGTTGAGATGGAAGGCAGAGAAGGCTCCTTCTTCCCAGTCCTG
GATCACCTTCTCCCTAAAGAACCAAAAGGTGTCTGTGCAGAAGTCTACTAGCAACCCCAAGTTCCAGCTG
TCCGAAACGCTCCCACTCACCCTTCAGATACCCCAGGTCTCCCTTCAGTTTGCTGGTTCTGGCAACCTGA
CCCTGACTCTGGACAGAGGGATACTGTATCAGGAAGTGAACCTGGTGGTGATGAAAGTGACTCAGCCCGA
CAGCAACACTTTGACCTGTGAGGTGATGGGACCCACCTCACCCAAGATGAGACTGATCTTGAAGCAGGAG
AATCAGGAGGCCAGGGTCTCCAGGCAGGAGAAAGTGATTCAAGTGCAGGCCCCTGAAGCAGGGGTGTGGC
AATGTCTACTGAGTGAAGGTGAAGAGGTCAAGATGGACTCCAAGATCCAGGTTTTATCCAAAGGGTTGAA
TTCCGGCAGCCTGCACCACATCCTGGACGCCCAGAAGATGCTGTGGAACCACAGGGACAGGAACCTGCCT
CCTCTGGCCCCTCTGGGCCCCCACCACCATCACCACCATTGAGTCTAGACACGTGATTAATTAAGGATCC
CCCGACCTCGACCTCTGGCTAATAAAGGAAATTTATTTTCATTGCAATAGTGTGTTGGAATTTTTTGTGT
CTCTCACTCGGAAGGACATATGGGAGGGCAAATCATTTGGTCGAGATCCCTCGGAGATCTCTAGCTAGAG
GATCGATCCCCGCCCCGGACGAACTAAACCTGACTACGACATCTCTGCCCCTTCTTCGCGGGGCAGTGCA
TGTAATCCCTTCAGTTGGTTGGTACAACTTGCCAACTGGGCCCTGTTCCACATGTGACACGGGGGGGGAC
CAAACACAAAGGGGTTCTCTGACTGTAGTTGACATCCTTATAAATGGATGTGCACATTTGCCAACACTGA
GTGGCTTTCATCCTGGAGCAGACTTTGCAGTCTGTGGACTGCAACACAACATTGCCTTTATGTGTAACTC
TTGGCTGAAGCTCTTACACCAATGCTGGGGGACATGTACCTCCCAGGGGCCCAGGAAGACTACGGGAGGC
TACACCAACGTCAATCAGAGGGGCCTGTGTAGCTACCGATAAGCGGACCCTCAAGAGGGCATTAGCAATA
GTGTTTATAAGGCCCCCTTGTTAACCCTAAACGGGTAGCATATGCTTCCCGGGTAGTAGTATATACTATC
CAGACTAACCCTAATTCAATAGCATATGTTACCCAACGGGAAGCATATGCTATCGAATTAGGGTTAGTAA
AAGGGTCCTAAGGAACAGCGATATCTCCCACCCCATGAGCTGTCACGGTTTTATTTACATGGGGTCAGGA
TTCCACGAGGGTAGTGAACCATTTTAGTCACAAGGGCAGTGGCTGAAGATCAAGGAGCGGGCAGTGAACT
CTCCTGAATCTTCGCCTGCTTCTTCATTCTCCTTCGTTTAGCTAATAGAATAACTGCTGAGTTGTGAACA
GTAAGGTGTATGTGAGGTGCTCGAAAACAAGGTTTCAGGTGACGCCCCCAGAATAAAATTTGGACGGGGG
GTTCAGTGGTGGCATTGTGCTATGACACCAATATAACCCTCACAAACCCCTTGGGCAATAAATACTAGTG
TAGGAATGAAACATTCTGAATATCTTTAACAATAGAAATCCATGGGGTGGGGACAAGCCGTAAAGACTGG
ATGTCCATCTCACACGAATTTATGGCTATGGGCAACACATAATCCTAGTGCAATATGATACTGGGGTTAT
TAAGATGTGTCCCAGGCAGGGACCAAGACAGGTGAACCATGTTGTTACACTCTATTTGTAACAAGGGGAA
AGAGAGTGGACGCCGACAGCAGCGGACTCCACTGGTTGTCTCTAACACCCCCGAAAATTAAACGGGGCTC
CACGCCAATGGGGCCCATAAACAAAGACAAGTGGCCACTCTTTTTTTTGAAATTGTGGAGTGGGGGCACG
CGTCAGCCCCCACACGCCGCCCTGCGGTTTTGGACTGTAAAATAAGGGTGTAATAACTTGGCTGATTGTA
ACCCCGCTAACCACTGCGGTCAAACCACTTGCCCACAAAACCACTAATGGCACCCCGGGGAATACCTGCA
TAAGTAGGTGGGCGGGCCAAGATAGGGGCGCGATTGCTGCGATCTGGAGGACAAATTACACACACTTGCG
CCTGAGCGCCAAGCACAGGGTTGTTGGTCCTCATATTCACGAGGTCGCTGAGAGCACGGTGGGCTAATGT
TGCCATGGGTAGCATATACTACCCAAATATCTGGATAGCATATGCTATCCTAATCTATATCTGGGTAGCA
TAGGCTATCCTAATCTATATCTGGGTAGCATATGCTATCCTAATCTATATCTGGGTAGTATATGCTATCC
TAATTTATATCTGGGTAGCATAGGCTATCCTAATCTATATCTGGGTAGCATATGCTATCCTAATCTATAT
CTGGGTAGTATATGCTATCCTAATCTGTATCCGGGTAGCATATGCTATCCTAATAGAGATTAGGGTAGTA
TATGCTATCCTAATTTATATCTGGGTAGCATATACTACCCAAATATCTGGATAGCATATGCTATCCTAAT
CTATATCTGGGTAGCATATGCTATCCTAATCTATATCTGGGTAGCATAGGCTATCCTAATCTATATCTGG
GTAGCATATGCTATCCTAATCTATATCTGGGTAGTATATGCTATCCTAATTTATATCTGGGTAGCATAGG
CTATCCTAATCTATATCTGGGTAGCATATGCTATCCTAATCTATATCTGGGTAGTATATGCTATCCTAAT
CTGTATCCGGGTAGCATATGCTATCCTCATGATAAGCTGTCAAACATGAGAATTTTCTTGAAGACGAAAG
GGCCTCGTGATACGCCTATTTTTATAGGTTAATGTCATGATAATAATGGTTTCTTAGACGTCAGGTGGCA
CTTTTCGGGGAAATGTGCGCGGAACCCCTATTTGTTTATTTTTCTAAATACATTCAAATATGTATCCGCT
CATGAGACAATAACCCTGATAAATGCTTCAATAATATTGAAAAAGGAAGAGTATGAGTATTCAACATTTC
CGTGTCGCCCTTATTCCCTTTTTTGCGGCATTTTGCCTTCCTGTTTTTGCTCACCCAGAAACGCTGGTGA
AAGTAAAAGATGCTGAAGATCAGTTGGGTGCACGAGTGGGTTACATCGAACTGGATCTCAACAGCGGTAA
GATCCTTGAGAGTTTTCGCCCCGAAGAACGTTTTCCAATGATGAGCACTTTTAAAGTTCTGCTATGTGGC
GCGGTATTATCCCGTGTTGACGCCGGGCAAGAGCAACTCGGTCGCCGCATACACTATTCTCAGAATGACT
TGGTTGAGTACTCACCAGTCACAGAAAAGCATCTTACGGATGGCATGACAGTAAGAGAATTATGCAGTGC
TGCCATAACCATGAGTGATAACACTGCGGCCAACTTACTTCTGACAACGATCGGAGGACCGAAGGAGCTA
ACCGCTTTTTTGCACAACATGGGGGATCATGTAACTCGCCTTGATCGTTGGGAACCGGAGCTGAATGAAG
CCATACCAAACGACGAGCGTGACACCACGATGCCTGCAGCAATGGCAACAACGTTGCGCAAACTATTAAC
TGGCGAACTACTTACTCTAGCTTCCCGGCAACAATTAATAGACTGGATGGAGGCGGATAAAGTTGCAGGA
CCACTTCTGCGCTCGGCCCTTCCGGCTGGCTGGTTTATTGCTGATAAATCTGGAGCCGGTGAGCGTGGGT
CTCGCGGTATCATTGCAGCACTGGGGCCAGATGGTAAGCCCTCCCGTATCGTAGTTATCTACACGACGGG
GAGTCAGGCAACTATGGATGAACGAAATAGACAGATCGCTGAGATAGGTGCCTCACTGATTAAGCATTGG
TAACTGTCAGACCAAGTTTACTCATATATACTTTAGATTGATTTAAAACTTCATTTTTAATTTAAAAGGA
TCTAGGTGAAGATCCTTTTTGATAATCTCATGACCAAAATCCCTTAACGTGAGTTTTCGTTCCACTGAGC
GTCAGACCCCGTAGAAAAGATCAAAGGATCTTCTTGAGATCCTTTTTTTCTGCGCGTAATCTGCTGCTTG
CAAACAAAAAAACCACCGCTACCAGCGGTGGTTTGTTTGCCGGATCAAGAGCTACCAACTCTTTTTCCGA
AGGTAACTGGCTTCAGCAGAGCGCAGATACCAAATACTGTTCTTCTAGTGTAGCCGTAGTTAGGCCACCA
CTTCAAGAACTCTGTAGCACCGCCTACATACCTCGCTCTGCTAATCCTGTTACCAGTGGCTGCTGCCAGT
GGCGATAAGTCGTGTCTTACCGGGTTGGACTCAAGACGATAGTTACCGGATAAGGCGCAGCGGTCGGGCT
GAACGGGGGGTTCGTGCACACAGCCCAGCTTGGAGCGAACGACCTACACCGAACTGAGATACCTACAGCG
TGAGCTATGAGAAAGCGCCACGCTTCCCGAAGGGAGAAAGGCGGACAGGTATCCGGTAAGCGGCAGGGTC
GGAACAGGAGAGCGCACGAGGGAGCTTCCAGGGGGAAACGCCTGGTATCTTTATAGTCCTGTCGGGTTTC
GCCACCTCTGACTTGAGCGTCGATTTTTGTGATGCTCGTCAGGGGGGCGGAGCCTATGGAAAAACGCCAG
CAACGCGGCCTTTTTACGGTTCCTGGCCTTTTGCTGGCCTTTTGCTCACATGTTCTTTCCTGCGTTATCC
CCTGATTCTGTGGATAACCGTATTACCGCCTTTGAGTGAGCTGATACCGCTCGCCGCAGCCGAACGACCG
AGCGCAGCGAGTCAGTGAGCGAGGAAGCGGAAGAGCGCCCAATACGCAAACCGCCTCTCCCCGCGCGTTG
GCCGATTCATTAATGCAGCTGGCACGACAGGTTTCCCGACTGGAAAGCGGGCAGTGAGCGCAACGCAATT
AATGTGAGTTAGCTCACTCATTAGGCACCCCAGGCTTTACACTTTATGCTTCCGGCTCGTATGTTGTGTG
GAATTGTGAGCGGATAACAATTTCACACAGGAAACAGCTATGACCATGATTACGCCAAGCTCTAGCTAGA
GGTCGACCAATTCTCATGTTTGACAGCTTATCATCGCAGATCCGGGCAACGTTGTTGCCATTGCTGCAGG
CGCAGAACTGGTAGGTATGGAAGATCTATACATTGAATCAATATTGGCAATTAGCCATATTAGTCATTGG
TTATATAGCATAAATCAATATTGGCTATTGGCCATTGCATACGTTGTATCTATATCATAATATGTACATT
TATATTGGCTCATGTCCAATATGACCGCCATGTTGACATTGATTATTGACTAGTTATTAATAGTAATCAA
TTACGGGGTCATTAGTTCATAGCCCATATATGGAGTTCCGCGTTACATAACTTACGGTAAATGGCCCGCC
TGGCTGACCGCCCAACGACCCCCGCCCATTGACGTCAATAATGACGTATGTTCCCATAGTAACGCCAATA
GGGACTTTCCATTGACGTCAATGGGTGGAGTATTTACGGTAAACTGCCCACTTGGCAGTACATCAAGTGT
ATCATATGCCAAGTCCGCCCCCTATTGACGTCAATGACGGTAAATGGCCCGCCTGGCATTATGCCCAGTA
CATGACCTTACGGGACTTTCCTACTTGGCAGTACATCTACGTATTAGTCATCGCTATTACCATG
